Addgene plasmid #137181: CMV_Npu-saBE3.9max_KKH C-terminal
Purpose: Expresses the C-terminal split-intein fragment of S. aureus BE3.9max (KKH variant) from the CMV promoter
Depositing lab: David Liu. Publication: Cytosine and adenine base editing of the brain, liver, retina, heart and skeletal muscle of mice via adeno-associated viruses. Levy JM, Yeh WH, Pendse N, Davis JR, Hennessey E, Butcher R, Koblan LW, Comander J, Liu Q, Liu DR. Nat Biomed Eng. 2020 Jan;4(1):97-110. doi: 10.1038/s41551-019-0501-5. Epub 2020 Jan 14. PubMed 31937940.
Backbone
  Vector backbone: pCMV
  Vector type: Mammalian Expression
Growth in bacteria
  Bacterial resistance: Ampicillin, 100 μg/mL
  Growth temperature: 37°C
  Growth strain: Mach1
  Copy number: High Copy
Gene/Insert
  Gene/Insert name: Npu-saBE3.9max_KKH_C-terminal (alt name: JL819)
  Species: Synthetic
  Mutation: E782K;N968K;R1015H conferring recognition of NNNRRT PAMs
  Promoter: CMV
  Cloning method: Gibson Cloning
Terms and licenses: Academic/Nonprofit Terms; Industry Terms: Not Available to Industry
Depositor comments: SaCas9 KKH variant; SaCas9 split between Lys534/Cys535
How to cite: CMV_Npu-saBE3.9max_KKH C-terminal was a gift from David Liu (Addgene plasmid # 137181 ; http://n2t.net/addgene:137181 ; RRID:Addgene_137181)
