[The description below was written by a language model from this plasmid's Addgene catalogue record and pLannotate feature annotations shown in this document.]
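Description:
CMV_Npu-saBE3.9max_KKH C-terminal is a 5.5 kb mammalian expression plasmid built on a pCMV backbone. It encodes the C-terminal half of a split-intein cytosine base editor based on Staphylococcus aureus Cas9. It is maintained in E. coli through a high-copy ColE1/pUC-type origin and selected with ampicillin via the β-lactamase gene. Short remnants of lac regulatory elements, a pBluescript polylinker, an SV40 promoter fragment and a pBR322 bom fragment are backbone residue with no evident role in the payload. No mammalian selection marker is annotated.

The expression cassette consists of the CMV immediate-early enhancer and promoter, followed by a T7 promoter, the synthetic open reading frame and a bovine growth hormone polyadenylation signal. According to the record, SaCas9 is split between Lys534 and Cys535, and this plasmid carries the portion from Cys535 onward. The annotation software did not label the Npu intein segment, but the name and stated purpose imply it lies in the unannotated stretch upstream of the Cas9 fragment. The Cas9 portion carries the E782K, N968K and R1015H (KKH) substitutions, which relax PAM recognition to NNNRRT. Downstream, one uracil glycosylase inhibitor (UGI) domain from phage PBS2 is annotated. UGI blocks uracil excision so that deaminated cytosines are retained as edits.

This half is not expected to edit on its own. It is meant to be co-expressed with the matching N-terminal construct, so that trans-splicing of the intein halves reconstitutes full-length saBE3.9max-KKH, and a guide RNA must be supplied separately. The associated work concerns AAV delivery of split base editors in mice, but this plasmid has no annotated ITRs and appears suited to testing the split design by transfection into cultured cells.
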