Features (pLannotate 1.2.2; 16 found; start..end, strand, type, name):
    132..335     +  promoter       CMV promoter: human cytomegalovirus (CMV) immediate early promoter
    377..395     +  promoter       T7 promoter: promoter for bacteriophage T7 RNA polymerase
    571..2130    +  CDS            cas9 (fragment): CAS9_STAAU - Experimental evidence at protein level: Swiss-Prot protein existence level 1. CRISPR (clustered regularly interspaced short palindromic repeat) is an adaptive immune system that provides protection against mobile genetic elements (viruses, transposable elements and conjugative plasmids). CRISPR clusters contain spacers, sequences complementary to antecedent mobile elements, and target invading nucleic acids. CRISPR clusters are transcribed and processed into CRISPR RNA (crRNA). In type II CRISPR systems correct processing of pre-crRNA requires a trans- encoded small RNA (tracrRNA)
   2161..2409    +  CDS            UGI: UNGI_BPPB2 - Experimental evidence at protein level: Swiss-Prot protein existence level 1. This protein binds specifically and reversibly to the host uracil-DNA glycosylase, preventing removal of uracil residues from PBS2 DNA by the host uracil-excision repair system. From Bacillus phage PBS2 (Bacteriophage PBS2).
   2527..2751    +  polyA_signal   bGH poly(A) signal: bovine growth hormone polyadenylation signal
   2755..2776    +  promoter       SV40 promoter (fragment): SV40 enhancer and early promoter
   2781..2797    +  misc_feature   MCS (fragment): pBluescript multiple cloning site
   2846..2862    -  protein_bind   lac operator: The lac repressor binds to the lac operator to inhibit transcription in E. coli. This inhibition can be relieved by adding lactose or isopropyl-β-D-thiogalactopyranoside (IPTG). lac repressor encoded by lacI
   2870..2900    -  promoter       lac promoter: promoter for the E. coli lac operon
   2915..2936    -  protein_bind   CAP binding site: CAP binding activates transcription in the presence of cAMP. E. coli catabolite activator protein
   2949..3041    -  CDS            lacI (fragment): lac repressor; lacI; The lac repressor binds to the lac operator to inhibit transcription in E. coli. This inhibition can be relieved by adding lactose or isopropyl-β-D-thiogalactopyranoside (IPTG).
   3224..3812    -  rep_origin     ori: high-copy-number ColE1/pMB1/pBR322/pUC origin of replication
   3983..4843    -  CDS            AmpR: β-lactamase; bla; confers resistance to ampicillin, carbenicillin, and related antibiotics
   4844..4948    -  promoter       AmpR promoter: bla
   5019..5063    -  misc_feature   bom (fragment): basis of mobility region from pBR322
   5218..131     +  enhancer       CMV enhancer (across the origin): human cytomegalovirus immediate early enhancer
>Addgene plasmid #137181 | CMV_Npu-saBE3.9max_KKH C-terminal | addgene full sequence | sequence record 270437 | Addgene NGS Result
ATATGCCAAGTACGCCCCCTATTGACGTCAATGACGGTAAATGGCCCGCCTGGCATTATGCCCAGTACAT
GACCTTATGGGACTTTCCTACTTGGCAGTACATCTACGTATTAGTCATCGCTATTACCATGGTGATGCGG
TTTTGGCAGTACATCAATGGGCGTGGATAGCGGTTTGACTCACGGGGATTTCCAAGTCTCCACCCCATTG
ACGTCAATGGGAGTTTGTTTTGGCACCAAAATCAACGGGACTTTCCAAAATGTCGTAACAACTCCGCCCC
ATTGACGCAAATGGGCGGTAGGCGTGTACGGTGGGAGGTCTATATAAGCAGAGCTGGTTTAGTGAACCGT
CAGATCCGCTAGAGATCCGCGGCCGCTAATACGACTCACTATAGGGAGAGCCGCCACCATGAAACGGACA
GCCGACGGAAGCGAGTTCGAGTCACCAAAGAAGAAGCGGAAAGTCATCAAGATTGCTACACGGAAATACC
TGGGAAAGCAGAACGTGTACGACATCGGCGTGGAGCGGGATCACAACTTCGCCCTGAAGAATGGCTTTAT
CGCCAGCAATTGTCTGTATTCTCTGGAGGCCATCCCTCTGGAGGACCTGCTGAACAATCCATTCAACTAC
GAGGTGGATCACATCATCCCCCGGAGCGTGAGCTTCGACAATTCTTTTAACAATAAGGTGCTGGTGAAGC
AGGAGGAGAACAGCAAGAAGGGCAATAGGACCCCTTTCCAGTACCTGTCTAGCTCCGATTCTAAGATCAG
CTACGAGACATTCAAGAAGCACATCCTGAATCTGGCCAAGGGCAAGGGCCGCATCAGCAAGACCAAGAAG
GAGTACCTGCTGGAGGAGCGGGACATCAACAGATTCTCCGTGCAGAAGGACTTCATCAACCGGAATCTGG
TGGACACCAGATACGCCACACGCGGCCTGATGAATCTGCTGCGGTCTTATTTCAGAGTGAACAATCTGGA
TGTGAAGGTGAAGAGCATCAACGGCGGCTTCACCTCCTTTCTGCGGAGAAAGTGGAAGTTTAAGAAGGAG
CGCAACAAGGGCTATAAGCACCACGCCGAGGATGCCCTGATCATCGCCAATGCCGACTTCATCTTTAAGG
AGTGGAAGAAGCTGGACAAGGCCAAGAAAGTGATGGAGAACCAGATGTTCGAGGAGAAGCAGGCCGAGAG
CATGCCCGAGATCGAGACAGAGCAGGAGTACAAGGAGATTTTCATCACACCTCACCAGATCAAGCACATC
AAGGACTTCAAGGACTACAAGTATTCTCACAGGGTGGATAAGAAGCCCAACCGCAAGCTGATCAATGACA
CCCTGTATAGCACACGGAAGGACGATAAGGGCAATACCCTGATCGTGAACAATCTGAACGGCCTGTACGA
CAAGGATAATGACAAGCTGAAGAAGCTGATCAACAAGTCTCCCGAGAAGCTGCTGATGTACCACCACGAT
CCTCAGACATATCAGAAGCTGAAGCTGATCATGGAGCAGTACGGCGACGAGAAGAACCCACTGTATAAGT
ACTATGAGGAGACAGGCAACTACCTGACAAAGTATAGCAAGAAGGATAATGGCCCCGTGATCAAGAAGAT
CAAGTACTATGGCAACAAGCTGAATGCCCACCTGGACATCACCGACGATTACCCTAACTCTCGCAATAAG
GTGGTGAAGCTGAGCCTGAAGCCATACCGGTTCGACGTGTACCTGGACAACGGCGTGTATAAGTTTGTGA
CAGTGAAGAATCTGGATGTGATCAAGAAGGAGAACTACTATGAGGTGAACAGCAAGTGCTACGAGGAGGC
CAAGAAGCTGAAGAAGATCAGCAACCAGGCCGAGTTCATCGCCTCTTTTTACAAGAATGACCTGATCAAG
ATCAATGGCGAGCTGTATAGAGTGATCGGCGTGAACAATGATCTGCTGAACAGAATCGAAGTGAATATGA
TCGACATCACCTACAGGGAGTATCTGGAGAACATGAATGATAAGAGGCCCCCTCATATCATCAAGACCAT
CGCCTCTAAGACACAGAGCATCAAGAAGTACAGCACAGACATCCTGGGGAACCTGTATGAAGTCAAGAGC
AAGAAACATCCTCAGATTATCAAGAAAGGCAGCGGCGGGAGCGGCGGGAGCGGGGGGAGCACTAATCTGA
GCGACATCATTGAGAAGGAGACTGGGAAACAGCTGGTCATTCAGGAGTCCATCCTGATGCTGCCTGAGGA
GGTGGAGGAAGTGATCGGCAACAAGCCAGAGTCTGACATCCTGGTGCACACCGCCTACGACGAGTCCACA
GATGAGAATGTGATGCTGCTGACCTCTGACGCCCCCGAGTATAAGCCTTGGGCCCTGGTCATCCAGGATT
CTAACGGCGAGAATAAGATCAAGATGCTGAGCGGAGGATCCAAAAGAACCGCCGACGGCAGCGAATTCGA
GCCCAAGAAGAAGAGGAAAGTCTAACCGGTCATCATCACCATCACCATTGAGTTTAAACCCGCTGATCAG
CCTCGACTGTGCCTTCTAGTTGCCAGCCATCTGTTGTTTGCCCCTCCCCCGTGCCTTCCTTGACCCTGGA
AGGTGCCACTCCCACTGTCCTTTCCTAATAAAATGAGGAAATTGCATCGCATTGTCTGAGTAGGTGTCAT
TCTATTCTGGGGGGTGGGGTGGGGCAGGACAGCAAGGGGGAGGATTGGGAAGACAATAGCAGGCATGCTG
GGGATGCGGTGGGCTCTATGGCTTCTGAGGCGGAAAGAACCAGCTGGGGCTCGATACCGTCGACCTCTAG
CTAGAGCTTGGCGTAATCATGGTCATAGCTGTTTCCTGTGTGAAATTGTTATCCGCTCACAATTCCACAC
AACATACGAGCCGGAAGCATAAAGTGTAAAGCCTAGGGTGCCTAATGAGTGAGCTAACTCACATTAATTG
CGTTGCGCTCACTGCCCGCTTTCCAGTCGGGAAACCTGTCGTGCCAGCTGCATTAATGAATCGGCCAACG
CGCGGGGAGAGGCGGTTTGCGTATTGGGCGCTCTTCCGCTTCCTCGCTCACTGACTCGCTGCGCTCGGTC
GTTCGGCTGCGGCGAGCGGTATCAGCTCACTCAAAGGCGGTAATACGGTTATCCACAGAATCAGGGGATA
ACGCAGGAAAGAACATGTGAGCAAAAGGCCAGCAAAAGGCCAGGAACCGTAAAAAGGCCGCGTTGCTGGC
GTTTTTCCATAGGCTCCGCCCCCCTGACGAGCATCACAAAAATCGACGCTCAAGTCAGAGGTGGCGAAAC
CCGACAGGACTATAAAGATACCAGGCGTTTCCCCCTGGAAGCTCCCTCGTGCGCTCTCCTGTTCCGACCC
TGCCGCTTACCGGATACCTGTCCGCCTTTCTCCCTTCGGGAAGCGTGGCGCTTTCTCATAGCTCACGCTG
TAGGTATCTCAGTTCGGTGTAGGTCGTTCGCTCCAAGCTGGGCTGTGTGCACGAACCCCCCGTTCAGCCC
GACCGCTGCGCCTTATCCGGTAACTATCGTCTTGAGTCCAACCCGGTAAGACACGACTTATCGCCACTGG
CAGCAGCCACTGGTAACAGGATTAGCAGAGCGAGGTATGTAGGCGGTGCTACAGAGTTCTTGAAGTGGTG
GCCTAACTACGGCTACACTAGAAGAACAGTATTTGGTATCTGCGCTCTGCTGAAGCCAGTTACCTTCGGA
AAAAGAGTTGGTAGCTCTTGATCCGGCAAACAAACCACCGCTGGTAGCGGTGGTTTTTTTGTTTGCAAGC
AGCAGATTACGCGCAGAAAAAAAGGATCTCAAGAAGATCCTTTGATCTTTTCTACGGGGTCTGACACTCA
GTGGAACGAAAACTCACGTTAAGGGATTTTGGTCATGAGATTATCAAAAAGGATCTTCACCTAGATCCTT
TTAAATTAAAAATGAAGTTTTAAATCAATCTAAAGTATATATGAGTAAACTTGGTCTGACAGTTACCAAT
GCTTAATCAGTGAGGCACCTATCTCAGCGATCTGTCTATTTCGTTCATCCATAGTTGCCTGACTCCCCGT
CGTGTAGATAACTACGATACGGGAGGGCTTACCATCTGGCCCCAGTGCTGCAATGATACCGCGAGACCCA
CGCTCACCGGCTCCAGATTTATCAGCAATAAACCAGCCAGCCGGAAGGGCCGAGCGCAGAAGTGGTCCTG
CAACTTTATCCGCCTCCATCCAGTCTATTAATTGTTGCCGGGAAGCTAGAGTAAGTAGTTCGCCAGTTAA
TAGTTTGCGCAACGTTGTTGCCATTGCTACAGGCATCGTGGTGTCACGCTCGTCGTTTGGTATGGCTTCA
TTCAGCTCCGGTTCCCAACGATCAAGGCGAGTTACATGATCCCCCATGTTGTGCAAAAAAGCGGTTAGCT
CCTTCGGTCCTCCGATCGTTGTCAGAAGTAAGTTGGCCGCAGTGTTATCACTCATGGTTATGGCAGCACT
GCATAATTCTCTTACTGTCATGCCATCCGTAAGATGCTTTTCTGTGACTGGTGAGTACTCAACCAAGTCA
TTCTGAGAATAGTGTATGCGGCGACCGAGTTGCTCTTGCCCGGCGTCAATACGGGATAATACCGCGCCAC
ATAGCAGAACTTTAAAAGTGCTCATCATTGGAAAACGTTCTTCGGGGCGAAAACTCTCAAGGATCTTACC
GCTGTTGAGATCCAGTTCGATGTAACCCACTCGTGCACCCAACTGATCTTCAGCATCTTTTACTTTCACC
AGCGTTTCTGGGTGAGCAAAAACAGGAAGGCAAAATGCCGCAAAAAAGGGAATAAGGGCGACACGGAAAT
GTTGAATACTCATACTCTTCCTTTTTCAATATTATTGAAGCATTTATCAGGGTTATTGTCTCATGAGCGG
ATACATATTTGAATGTATTTAGAAAAATAAACAAATAGGGGTTCCGCGCACATTTCCCCGAAAAGTGCCA
CCTGACGTCGACGGATCGGGAGATCGATCTCCCGATCCCCTAGGGTCGACTCTCAGTACAATCTGCTCTG
ATGCCGCATAGTTAAGCCAGTATCTGCTCCCTGCTTGTGTGTTGGAGGTCGCTGAGTAGTGCGCGAGCAA
AATTTAAGCTACAACAAGGCAAGGCTTGACCGACAATTGCATGAAGAATCTGCTTAGGGTTAGGCGTTTT
GCGCTGCTTCGCGATGTACGGGCCAGATATACGCGTTGACATTGATTATTGACTAGTTATTAATAGTAAT
CAATTACGGGGTCATTAGTTCATAGCCCATATATGGAGTTCCGCGTTACATAACTTACGGTAAATGGCCC
GCCTGGCTGACCGCCCAACGACCCCCGCCCATTGACGTCAATAATGACGTATGTTCCCATAGTAACGCCA
ATAGGGACTTTCCATTGACGTCAATGGGTGGAGTATTTACGGTAAACTGCCCACTTGGCAGTACATCAAG
TGTATC
